Addgene plasmid #15301: pENTRY-GFP
Depositing lab: William Hahn. Depositing organization: Dana-Farber Cancer Institute. Publication: Integrative Genomic Approaches Identify IKBKE as a Breast Cancer Oncogene. Boehm JS, Zhao JJ, Yao J, Kim SY, Firestein R, Dunn IF, Sjostrom SK, Garraway LA, Weremowicz S, Richardson AL, Greulich H, Stewart CJ, Mulvey LA, Shen RR, Ambrogio L, Hirozane-Kishikawa T, Hill DE, Vidal M, Meyerson M, Grenier JK, Hinkle G, Root DE, Roberts TM, Lander ES, Polyak K, Hahn WC. Cell. 2007 Jun 15. 129(6):1065-1079. 10.1016/j.cell.2007.03.052 PubMed 17574021.
Backbone
  Vector backbone: pDONR223
  Backbone manufacturer: Marc Vidal Lab
  Backbone size w/o insert (bp): 4300
  Vector type: Mammalian Expression
Growth in bacteria
  Bacterial resistance: Spectinomycin, 50 μg/mL
  Growth temperature: 37°C
  Growth strain: DH5alpha
  Copy number: Unknown
Gene/Insert
  Gene/Insert name: hrGFP
  Insert size (bp): 700
  Cloning method: Gateway Cloning
  Sequencing primers: 5′ n/a
Resource information
  A portion of this plasmid was derived from a plasmid made by: pDONR223 was created by Marc Vidal (Rual et al., Genome Res 14(10B):2128-35.)
Terms and licenses: Academic/Nonprofit Terms; Industry Terms: Not Available to Industry
Depositor comments: Entry vector encoding GFP that can be used as a control for LR reaction and expression experiments. The GFP is from Stratagene's hrGFP-C vector. Please visit Invitrogen's website for detailed protocols and for LR enzyme.
How to cite: pENTRY-GFP was a gift from William Hahn (Addgene plasmid # 15301 ; http://n2t.net/addgene:15301 ; RRID:Addgene_15301)
