[The description below was written by a language model from this plasmid's Addgene catalogue record.]
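Description:
pENTRY-GFP is a Gateway entry clone built on the pDONR223 donor backbone (about 4.3 kb without insert) and carrying an approximately 700 bp hrGFP open reading frame, a humanized recombinant green fluorescent protein taken from a commercial hrGFP-C vector. It is propagated in standard E. coli cloning strains under spectinomycin selection. The record gives no feature table, does not state the copy number, and does not name the origin of replication. The insert was introduced by Gateway cloning, so in the entry-clone format the coding sequence would be expected to sit between attL recombination sites generated by the BP reaction, although these sites are not listed explicitly in the record.

Although the catalogue classifies it as a mammalian expression vector, the record names no promoter. As an entry vector, its role is that of a shuttle: the GFP cassette is meant to be transferred by LR recombination into a destination vector that supplies the promoter and other expression elements. According to the depositor, its purpose is to serve as a control, both for confirming that an LR reaction has worked and as a fluorescent reporter control in downstream expression experiments run alongside other entry clones. It was deposited in connection with an integrative genomics study of breast cancer oncogenes. No tags or fusion partners on the GFP are recorded.
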