>Addgene plasmid #15301 | pENTRY-GFP | addgene partial sequence | sequence record 21766 | hrGFP-R 5'-tccccgagtaccacttcatc-3'
GAAGNCTCGTGGAGGAGGCGGCTTCGTGGAGCAGCACGAGACCGCCATCGCCCAGCTGACCAGCCTGGGC
AAGCCCCTGGGCAGCCTGCACGAGTGGGTGTAACCCAACTTTCTTGTACAAAGTTGGCATTATAAGAAAG
CATTGCTTATCAATTTGTTGCAACGAACAGGTCACTATCAGTCAAAATAAAATCATTATTTGCCATCCAG
CTGATATCCCCTATAGTGAGTCGTATTACATGGTCATAGCTGTTTCCTGGCAGCTCTGGCCCGTGTCTCA
AAATCTCTGATGTTACATTGCACAAGATAAAAATATATCATCATGCCTCCTCTAGACCAGCCAGGACAGA
AATGCCTCGACTTCGCTGCTACCCAAGGTTGCCGGGTGACGCACACCGTGGAAACGGATGAAGGCACGAA
CCCAGTGGACATAAGCCTGTTCGGTTCGTAAGCTGTAATGCAAGTAGCGTATGCGCTCACGCAACTGGTC
CAGAACCTTGACCGAACGCAGCGGTGGTAACGGCGCAGTGGCGGTTTTCATGGCTTGTTATGACTGTTTT
TTTGGGGTACAGTCTATGCCTCGGGCATCCAAGCAGCAAGCGCGTTACGCCGTGGGTCGATGTTTGATGT
TATGGAGCAGCAACGATGTTACGCAGCAGGGCAGTCGCCCTAAAACAAAGTTAAACATTATGAGGGAAGC
GGTGATCGCCGAAGTATCGACTCAACTATCAGAGGTAGTTGGCGTCATCGAGCGCCATCTCGAACCGACG
TNGCTGGCCGTACATTTGTACGGCTCCGCAGTGGATGGGGGCCTGANGCCCACA
